Addgene plasmid #172150: pJH202
Purpose: Accessory Plasmid for PACE of pylBCD variants
Depositing lab: Matthew Bennett. Depositing organization: Rice University. Publication: Improved pyrrolysine biosynthesis through phage assisted non-continuous directed evolution of the complete pathway. Ho JML, Miller CA, Smith KA, Mattia JR, Bennett MR. Nat Commun. 2021 Jun 24;12(1):3914. doi: 10.1038/s41467-021-24183-9. PubMed 34168131.
Backbone
  Vector backbone: ColE1
  Vector type: Bacterial Expression
Growth in bacteria
  Bacterial resistance: Spectinomycin, 50 μg/mL
  Growth temperature: 37°C
  Growth strain: NEB Stable
  Copy number: High Copy
Gene/Insert
  Gene/Insert name: Ppsp gIII.1TAG, luxAB; Plpp 32A; PproK pylT
  Species: Synthetic
  Mutation: gIII(P29*); 32A pylS variant
  Cloning method: Gibson Cloning
Terms and licenses: Academic/Nonprofit Terms; Industry Terms: Not Available to Industry
How to cite: pJH202 was a gift from Matthew Bennett (Addgene plasmid # 172150 ; http://n2t.net/addgene:172150 ; RRID:Addgene_172150)
