[The description below was written by a language model from this plasmid's Addgene catalogue record and pLannotate feature annotations shown in this document.]
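Description:
pJH202 is a bacterial accessory plasmid built for phage-assisted evolution (PACE and its non-continuous variant) of the pyrrolysine biosynthesis genes pylBCD. It is an 8.1 kb synthetic construct on a ColE1-type backbone, catalogued as high copy. The feature table also detects the rop gene, the bom region and a short mbeC remnant next to the origin, which are typical leftovers of a pBR322/ColE1-derived replicon. Selection is by spectinomycin through the aadA (SmR) adenylyltransferase, which appears to be driven by a fragment of the AmpR promoter. The small CmR, lacI and SET1 hits are short fragments and probably cloning residue or chance matches rather than functional parts.

The payload has three expression units. According to the record, the phage shock promoter (Ppsp, not annotated in the table) drives M13 gene III carrying an amber stop codon at position 29 (P29*), followed by luxA and luxB, with luxB spanning the numbering origin. A Plpp promoter expresses the "32A" variant of pylS, the pyrrolysyl-tRNA synthetase, which the annotation matches to the Methanosarcina barkeri enzyme. PproK drives pylT, the amber suppressor tRNA(Pyl), which likely corresponds to the annotated tRNA feature.

Together these parts tie phage propagation to pyrrolysine production. Phage infection induces Ppsp, but full-length pIII, the coat protein needed for infectious progeny, is made only if the TAG codon is suppressed. Suppression requires pyrrolysine to be charged onto tRNA(Pyl), presumably supplied by pylBCD variants carried on the selection phage. The luxAB luciferase provides a luminescent readout of transcription from the same promoter.
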