Features (pLannotate 1.2.2; 16 found; start..end, strand, type, name):
    354..1433    -  CDS            luxA (sequence partly withheld): LUXA1_PHOLU - Experimental evidence at protein level: Swiss-Prot protein existence level 1. Light-emitting reaction in luminous bacteria. From Photorhabdus luminescens (Xenorhabdus luminescens).
   1433..2706    -  CDS            M13 gene III (fragment) (sequence partly withheld): pIII; III; minor coat protein
   2926..2970    -  terminator     rrnB T1 terminator: transcription terminator T1 from the E. coli rrnB gene
   2985..3041    -  CDS            mbeC (fragment): MBEC_ECOLX - Experimental evidence at protein level: Swiss-Prot protein existence level 1. Required for efficient mobilization of ColE1 plasmid and is thus essential to promote the specific transfer of the plasmid during conjugation. Probably functions by inducing DNA bending, helping the MbeA relaxase to melt the DNA around the nic site and cleave the phosphodiester bond. Binds specifically double-stranded DNA (dsDNA) containing the ColE1 oriT but does not recognize the inverted repeat (IR). From Escherichia coli.
   3082..3273    +  CDS            rop: Rop protein, which maintains plasmids at low copy number; rop
   3375..3515    +  misc_feature   bom: basis of mobility region from pBR322
   3701..4289    -  rep_origin     ori: high-copy-number ColE1/pMB1/pBR322/pUC origin of replication
   4336..4421    +  promoter       AmpR promoter (fragment): bla
   4422..5213    +  CDS            SmR: aminoglycoside adenylyltransferase (Murphy, 1985); aadA; confers resistance to spectinomycin and streptomycin
   5358..5417    +  CDS            CmR (fragment): chloramphenicol acetyltransferase; cat; confers resistance to chloramphenicol
   5503..5532    -  terminator     bacterial terminator (fragment): putative bacterial transcription terminator
   5553..5621    -  ncRNA          tRNA: Accession: RF00005 - tRNA
   5849..5889    -  CDS            lacI (fragment): lac repressor; lacI; The lac repressor binds to the lac operator to inhibit transcription in E. coli. This inhibition can be relieved by adding lactose or isopropyl-β-D-thiogalactopyranoside (IPTG).
   5980..5997    -  CDS            SET1 (fragment): solubility-enhancement tag derived from T7 phage gene 10B
   6005..7261    -  CDS            pylS: PYLS_METBA - Experimental evidence at protein level: Swiss-Prot protein existence level 1. Catalyzes the attachment of pyrrolysine to tRNA(Pyl). Pyrrolysine is a lysine derivative encoded by the termination codon UAG. From Methanosarcina barkeri.
   7451..290     -  CDS            LuxB (across the origin): LuxB luciferase subunit; luxB; from the Photorhabdus luminescens bioluminescence operon
>Addgene plasmid #172150 | pJH202 | addgene full sequence | sequence record 339082 | Addgene NGS Result
TCACTTAACTGATCCAATAAGCAAGCTTCCTCCGCTATGCGGACAGGATGATGAGTTGTAATGATGTGAT
TTAATGAACCAATTTTAATTTTCTCTGTTAAACCGAGCAGAAAACCAGAAACAGTCAGAGGAGCGCCGAC
AACACCATTATCTGAAAAATGATTTTCATACACTAAAATCTGTTCAAAATTCAACTTATCAACATACTCC
GTTATTTCCTGCATGCGAACTATACTCTGTTCTTGAACAGTTGTTGAATTGATGAAGTTAAGGAAGAACA
ATCCAAATTTGCTACCGCCACCGCCGCTACCGCCACCGCCGCTACCGCCACCGCCGCTACCGCCACCGCC
ATAATATAATAGCGAACGTTGTTTTTCTTTAAGAAATGGCATGACATCAGACTGGAAGAGCTTCATGGAA
GCAATAATTTCGTCTACTGTTCCATTAGCTTCAAATCCACAACAAATATTTGATATTCCTGTAGCATCAA
TGTCTTTTTGAATTATGTCAATACATTCCTGCGGCGTTCCCACGGGATTGATTTCGTAACTGTAATCAAT
ACGGCGATTAGTATCTTTATGTCCTTTTAATACAAAGTCACGCCACTGCCCTTTATTGAAATCATAACCT
CTTGTTTGGTCTGAATCATCAAAAATAGTCGTAGCATTCACATAAGAATCATACCAATGCCCCAGAAATT
TCCGGCAAATCTCTTTCGCTTTAATTGAGTCATGATCTACAGATGTTATATATGATAAGCAATGGTCGAT
ATTATGAATATCGTGCCCATATTCTTGAGCCACTTCATTATAAAGCTCAAGTTGTGCTTTCTTTTCGTTA
GTATTTATAATCCAACTTAATATCATCGGTAGGCCAAATTGAGCAGCCCACTCAGTCGTCGAAGCTGATT
CAGCCACCACATAAACCGGTGCGCCACCTCTGCTATACGCCGCGGGGTTTACTTTTACCTTATGGAACTT
GATATGTTCATTATCAGCTTCCATATATCCCTCTGTCATGCCATTCTTTATCAGCCCGTACCAGCATTCC
GCTAAGGCGCGACTGTTATTCATATCTGTGCCGAATACGCGAAAGTCCTTGTTGTAAAGCCCTCGGCAAA
TACCAAACCGAAATCGTCCTTTTGACATTTGATCCAATAAATTCACATCTTCAAGTTGGCGTACTGGATG
GGCTGTGGGAAGAACAATAGCGGCAGTTCCTACATTCAATTTTTTAGTCGCGCCAAGTAAATATGCAGCA
GCGACATAAGGGTTACCAAGCAAACCAAACTCCGTGAAATGATGCTCCAGTAACCATACGGTATCAAAAC
CACACTCCTCAGAGATGCGACCTAATTTAACCAAACGTTTCATTACCTCTGTTTGGGAAAATTGGGGAGG
TTGGTATGTAAGCAAAAAGTTTCCAAATTTC
[37 nt withheld, positions 1432-1468]
A
[50 nt withheld, positions 1470-1519]
GCGGAACAGGTTGATCTTATCGCAGTCGATACTGAACTCGTAAGGTTTACCAGCGCCAAAGACAAAAGGG
CGACATTCAACCGATTGAGGGAGG
[35 nt withheld, positions 1614-1648]
T
[62 nt withheld, positions 1650-1711]
A
[41 nt withheld, positions 1713-1753]
A
[161 nt withheld, positions 1755-1915]
TCCCTCAGAGC
[82 nt withheld, positions 1927-2008]
GACAGGAGGTTGAGGCAGGTCAGACGATTGG
[176 nt withheld, positions 2040-2215]
C
[305 nt withheld, positions 2217-2521]
T
[98 nt withheld, positions 2523-2620]
CTA
[83 nt withheld, positions 2624-2706]
TTTTTTTTTCCTCCTTACTGCACCTGCAGGTAATGTTGTCCTCTTGATTTCTGCGTTCAGGATTGTCCTG
CTGAACTGTTAATACAATTTGCGTGCCAATTTTTTATCTTTTTGATTTATAAAGATCTGATTGAAGAATC
AACAGCAACATGCCAGGATGAGTTAGCGAATTACACTAACAAGTGGCGAATTTCATCAGGGTCCCTAAGT
CTCCTCAGCAAAACGAAAGGCCCAGTCTTTCGACTGAGCCTTTCGTTTTATTTGACCGGATGTCCTCTTT
GTTCATCATCAGTAACCCGTATCGTGAGCATCCTCTCTCGTTTCATCGGTATCATTACCCCCATGAACAG
AAATCCCCCTTACACGGAGGCATCAGTGACCAAACAGGAAAAAACCGCCCTTAACATGGCCCGCTTTATC
AGAAGCCAGACATTAACGCTTCTGGAGAAACTCAACGAGCTGGACGCGGATGAACAGGCAGACATCTGTG
AATCGCTTCACGACCACGCTGATGAGCTTTACCGCAGCTGCCTCGCGCGTTTCGGTGATGACGGTGAAAA
CCTCTGACACATGCAGCTCCCGGAGACGGTCACAGCTTGTCTGTAAGCGGATGCCGGGAGCAGACAAGCC
CGTCAGGGCGCGTCAGCGGGTGTTGGCGGGTGTCGGGGCGCAGCCATGACCCAGTCACGTAGCGATAGCG
GAGTGTATACTGGCTTAACTATGCGGCATCAGAGCAGATTGTACTGAGAGTGCACCATATGCGGTGTGAA
ATACCGCACAGATGCGTAAGGAGAAAATACCGCATCAGGCGCTCTTCCGCTTCCTCGCTCACTGACTCGC
TGCGCTCGGTCGTTCGGCTGCGGCGAGCGGTATCAGCTCACTCAAAGGCGGTAATACGGTTATCCACAGA
ATCAGGGGATAACGCAGGAAAGAACATGTGAGCAAAAGGCCAGCAAAAGGCCAGGAACCGTAAAAAGGCC
GCGTTGCTGGCGTTTTTCCATAGGCTCCGCCCCCCTGACGAGCATCACAAAAATCGACGCTCAAGTCAGA
GGTGGCGAAACCCGACAGGACTATAAAGATACCAGGCGTTTCCCCCTGGAAGCTCCCTCGTGCGCTCTCC
TGTTCCGACCCTGCCGCTTACCGGATACCTGTCCGCCTTTCTCCCTTCGGGAAGCGTGGCGCTTTCTCAT
AGCTCACGCTGTAGGTATCTCAGTTCGGTGTAGGTCGTTCGCTCCAAGCTGGGCTGTGTGCACGAACCCC
CCGTTCAGCCCGACCGCTGCGCCTTATCCGGTAACTATCGTCTTGAGTCCAACCCGGTAAGACACGACTT
ATCGCCACTGGCAGCAGCCACTGGTAACAGGATTAGCAGAGCGAGGTATGTAGGCGGTGCTACAGAGTTC
TTGAAGTGGTGGCCTAACTACGGCTACACTAGAAGGACAGTATTTGGTATCTGCGCTCTGCTGAAGCCAG
TTACCTTCGGAAAAAGAGGTGGTAGCTCTTGATCCGGCAAACAAACCACCGCTGGTAGCGGTGGTTTTTT
TGTTTGCAAGCAGCAGATTACGCGCAGAAAAAAAGGATCTCAACGGCCTATTTGGCCTGGAAAGCGGGCA
GTGAGCGCAACGCAATTAATATTTTTCTAAATACATTCAAATATGTATACGCTCATGAAACAATAACCCT
GATAAATGCTTCAATAATATTGAAAAAGGAAGAGTATGAGGGAAGCGGTGATCGCCGAAGTATCGACTCA
ACTATCAGAGGTAGTTGGCGTCATCGAGCGCCATCTCGAACCGACGTTGCTGGCCGTACATTTGTACGGC
TCCGCAGTGGATGGCGGCCTGAAGCCACACAGTGATATTGATTTGCTGGTTACGGTGACCGTAAGGCTTG
ATGAAACAACGCGGCGAGCTTTGATCAACGACCTTTTGGAAACTTCGGCTTCCCCTGGAGAGAGCGAGAT
TCTCCGCGCTGTAGAAGTCACCATTGTTGTGCACGACGACATCATTCCGTGGCGTTATCCAGCTAAGCGC
GAACTGCAATTTGGAGAATGGCAGCGCAATGACATTCTTGCAGGTATCTTCGAGCCAGCCACGATCGACA
TTGATCTGGCTATCTTGCTGACAAAAGCAAGAGAACATAGCGTTGCCTTGGTAGGTCCAGCGGCGGAGGA
ACTCTTTGATCCGGTTCCTGAACAGGATCTATTTGAGGCGCTAAATGAAACCTTAACGCTATGGAACTCG
CCGCCCGACTGGGCTGGCGATGAGCGAAATGTAGTGCTTACGTTGTCCCGCATTTGGTACAGCGCAGTAA
CCGGCAAAATCGCGCCGAAGGATGTCGCTGCCGACTGGGCAATGGAGCGCCTGCCGGCCCAGTATCAGCC
CGTCATACTTGAAGCTAGACAGGCTTATCTTGGACAAGAAGAAGATCGCTTGGCCTCGCGCGCAGATCAG
TTGGAAGAATTTGTCCACTACGTGAAAGGCGAGATCACCAAGGTAGTCGGCAAATAAACGCCATGGGCAT
TAAAAAATGCCCTCTTGGGTTATCAAGAGGGTCATTATATTTGCTGAGGAGTGCCGTTAATTAAGTCCAT
CATGATTACGCCAAGCTTGCATGCAGGCCTCTGCAGTCGACGGGCCCGGGATCCGATGAACGTCGGCAGA
ATGCTTAATGAATTACAACAGTACTGCGATGAGTGGCAGGGCGGGGCGTAATTTTTTTAAGGCAGTTATT
GGTGCCCTTAAACGCCTGGTTGCTACGCCTGAATAAGTGATAATAAGCGGATGAATGGCAGAAGCTTAAA
AAAAATCCTTAGCTTTCGCTAAGGATCTGCAGGTCGACGGATCCTGGCGGAAACCCCGGGAATCTAACCC
GGCTGAACGGATTTAGAGTCCATTCGATCTACATGATCAGGTTTCCGAATGCGGGGCGCATCTTACTGCG
CAGATACGCCCTCGTCAATCCCTTAATAGCAAAATGCCTTTTGATCGGCGAGAAAGTCAGCAGGCCGCTT
AGTTAGCCGTGCACTGATCATATCGTCAATTATTACCTCCACGGGGAGAGCCTGAGCAAACTGGCCTCAG
GCATTTGAGAAGCACACGGACAGTCATTTGATCGGCGAGAAAGTCAGCAGGCCGCTTAGTTAGCCAGGGT
GGTTTTTCTTTTCACCAGCGAGACGGGCAACAGAACGCCATGAGCGGCCTCATTTCTTATTATGAGTTAC
AACAGTCCGCACCGCTGCCGGTAGCTCCTTCCTGTGGGCGCGGGCCATAGATCTCAGCGGTGGCAGCAGC
CTAGGTTACAGGTTGGTAGAAATCCCGTTATAGTAAGACTCGGACCTTGCAGCTCTCTTGATATTTTTAA
AGTCGTGTTTAACCTTTAGAAGGCGTTCGAGTCCGAAACCTGCCCCTATCCAGGGTTTATCAATACCCCA
TTCCCGGTCAAGCGGTATGGGTCCGACTACTGCAGAGGAAAGTTCCAGGTCTCCGTGCATTACATCAAGG
GTATCCCCAAAGACCATGCAGGAATCGCCTACGATCTTGAAATCAATTCCCAGGTGGTTCAGGAAGTCCG
TAATTATGCTTTCAAGATTTTCCCGTGTGCATCCCGATCCCATCTGGCAGAAGTTCAGCATGGTAAACTC
TTCGAGGTGTTCTTTGCCGTCGGACTCTTTTCTGTAGCATGGGCCTATTTCAAAAATTTTTATTGGATCA
GGCAGGGCCCTGTCAAGCTTGCGCAGGTAGTTGTAAAGGTTTGGAGCAAGCATGGGTCTCAGGCAGAAGT
TCTGGTCAACCCTGAAGATCTGTTTTGAAAGTTCGGTATCATTATCAATGCCCATCCTTTCGATATACTC
AAGAGGGATCAGGATCGGGGATTTTATTTCCAGAAAACCCCTGTCCACAAAGAACCTGGTAATTTCACGC
TCGAGTTTCCCCAGATAATTCTCCCTTTCTTCCGCGTAGATCTGCTGCAGGTCTTTTTTTCTGCGAGAGA
GCAATTCGGACTCAAGCTCCCTGAAAGGCTTGCCGGAATTCAGGGAAATCTCATCTTTTGGGTTTAACAG
GACTTCAAGCCTGTCAGTCTGGCTCTTCGTAAGTGCGGGGGCACTTGCAGAGGTCGGAACCGGAGAGTTC
GGGGTAGATTTCGCCGGAGACGGAACAGAACGAGAGGTGTCGGTAGACGCTTTCGCAGAAACCGGATTTT
TCAGCGGTTTCGGCGCACGAGAAACAGATTTCGGCATCGCTTTTTTCACTTTCGGCGCAGAAACAACTTT
AACTTTAACAGAGGTTTTGCCTTCGGTAGAACGGGTCAGGAAGTTGTTGATATCTTCGTCAGAAACACGA
CAACGTTTGCAGGTTTTACGGTATTTATGATAACGGAATGCACGTGCGGGACGGCAAGAGCGAGAGTTGT
TCACAACCAGATGGTCACCACACGCCATTTCGATGTAGATTTTAGAACGAGAAACCTCATAGTGCTTGAT
CTTGTGCAGCGTGCCGGTACGGGACATCCACAGACCGGTCGCAGAGATCAGAACATCCAGCGGCTTATTA
TTCATACTAGTTACCCTCTAGATTGAGTTAATCTCCATGTAGCGTTACAAGTATTACACAAAGTTTTTTA
TGTTGAGAATATTTTTTTGATGGGAAGGCACTTATTTTTGATCGTTCGCTCAAAGAAGCATCGAACGTAG
GGCCCTAAAAAAAAACCCCGCTGAAGCGGGGTTTTTTGCGTACATTGGCTCCGTTTAGGTATATTCCGTG
TGGTACTTCTTAATATTATCATCAACAATATTGATTACATTTTTTTGGCTCATCAAATCATTCATTGGTT
CAAAGGACAGCAATACACTTTTCGCACCACACTTTTCAATTGCCAACTTAGCCGCAGTTATACACTCCGT
ATAATTTCCGACAGCGTTTTCTGCAATTATTTCTTCAAGTTTATTTTCGAAATTTTCATTAGGGTGCATT
TCAAGAACATAATCACTAATAAATGCACGCGTCTCTTGTTTAGCTTTATTACTATCTTCGTTATAGTTAA
CTAATATCATTAACTGATGGTCTATCTCTGATAGGTCAACGTCATATTTATCCGCAACGGCTTTATATCT
TTCAGCATATTCATATCTAACATCATTAGAATCATCCCACTTAAAGATGAGAGGAATACCTTTTTTGGCC
GCCCACTCAACAATATGATGACTGGTTGCTGTTACATATTTCCGAGGTCCGCCTGGCGTATAAGCATGGG
GATTTACAGATATTTTAGGGAAGCTATAAAAATCGTTATCTGGATTACAATAGCCTGTTGTTAAAGCATC
GTTAATGATTTCATAACACTCTTCAAATAGTTGCTGTTGATATTCAACCGGGCGATTAAAAAAATGCATT
TCATCTTTTTTTTCGCAATCACTAAACCCTAAAATAAATCTCCCT
